>Addgene plasmid #186470 | pET15b MOSPD2 RD/LD [282-490] | addgene full sequence | sequence record 367335 | Addgene NGS Result
GCACAACATGGGGGATCATGTAACTCGCCTTGATCGTTGGGAACCGGAGCTGAATGAAGCCATACCAAAC
GACGAGCGTGACACCACGATGCCTGCAGCAATGGCAACAACGTTGCGCAAACTATTAACTGGCGAACTAC
TTACTCTAGCTTCCCGGCAACAATTAATAGACTGGATGGAGGCGGATAAAGTTGCAGGACCACTTCTGCG
CTCGGCCCTTCCGGCTGGCTGGTTTATTGCTGATAAATCTGGAGCCGGTGAGCGTGGGTCTCGCGGTATC
ATTGCAGCACTGGGGCCAGATGGTAAGCCCTCCCGTATCGTAGTTATCTACACGACGGGGAGTCAGGCAA
CTATGGATGAACGAAATAGACAGATCGCTGAGATAGGTGCCTCACTGATTAAGCATTGGTAACTGTCAGA
CCAAGTTTACTCATATATACTTTAGATTGATTTAAAACTTCATTTTTAATTTAAAAGGATCTAGGTGAAG
ATCCTTTTTGATAATCTCATGACCAAAATCCCTTAACGTGAGTTTTCGTTCCACTGAGCGTCAGACCCCG
TAGAAAAGATCAAAGGATCTTCTTGAGATCCTTTTTTTCTGCGCGTAATCTGCTGCTTGCAAACAAAAAA
ACCACCGCTACCAGCGGTGGTTTGTTTGCCGGATCAAGAGCTACCAACTCTTTTTCCGAAGGTAACTGGC
TTCAGCAGAGCGCAGATACCAAATACTGTCCTTCTAGTGTAGCCGTAGTTAGGCCACCACTTCAAGAACT
CTGTAGCACCGCCTACATACCTCGCTCTGCTAATCCTGTTACCAGTGGCTGCTGCCAGTGGCGATAAGTC
GTGTCTTACCGGGTTGGACTCAAGACGATAGTTACCGGATAAGGCGCAGCGGTCGGGCTGAACGGGGGGT
TCGTGCACACAGCCCAGCTTGGAGCGAACGACCTACACCGAACTGAGATACCTACAGCGTGAGCTATGAG
AAAGCGCCACGCTTCCCGAAGGGAGAAAGGCGGACAGGTATCCGGTAAGCGGCAGGGTCGGAACAGGAGA
GCGCACGAGGGAGCTTCCAGGGGGAAACGCCTGGTATCTTTATAGTCCTGTCGGGTTTCGCCACCTCTGA
CTTGAGCGTCGATTTTTGTGATGCTCGTCAGGGGGGCGGAGCCTATGGAAAAACGCCAGCAACGCGGCCT
TTTTACGGTTCCTGGCCTTTTGCTGGCCTTTTGCTCACATGTTCTTTCCTGCGTTATCCCCTGATTCTGT
GGATAACCGTATTACCGCCTTTGAGTGAGCTGATACCGCTCGCCGCAGCCGAACGACCGAGCGCAGCGAG
TCAGTGAGCGAGGAAGCGGAAGAGCGCCTGATGCGGTATTTTCTCCTTACGCATCTGTGCGGTATTTCAC
ACCGCAATGGTGCACTCTCAGTACAATCTGCTCTGATGCCGCATAGTTAAGCCAGTATACACTCCGCTAT
CGCTACGTGACTGGGTCATGGCTGCGCCCCGACACCCGCCAACACCCGCTGACGCGCCCTGACGGGCTTG
TCTGCTCCCGGCATCCGCTTACAGACAAGCTGTGACCGTCTCCGGGAGCTGCATGTGTCAGAGGTTTTCA
CCGTCATCACCGAAACGCGCGAGGCAGCTGCGGTAAAGCTCATCAGCGTGGTCGTGAAGCGATTCACAGA
TGTCTGCCTGTTCATCCGCGTCCAGCTCGTTGAGTTTCTCCAGAAGCGTTAATGTCTGGCTTCTGATAAA
GCGGGCCATGTTAAGGGCGGTTTTTTCCTGTTTGGTCACTGATGCCTCCGTGTAAGGGGGATTTCTGTTC
ATGGGGGTAATGATACCGATGAAACGAGAGAGGATGCTCACGATACGGGTTACTGATGATGAACATGCCC
GGTTACTGGAACGTTGTGAGGGTAAACAACTGGCGGTATGGATGCGGCGGGACCAGAGAAAAATCACTCA
GGGTCAATGCCAGCGCTTCGTTAATACAGATGTAGGTGTTCCACAGGGTAGCCAGCAGCATCCTGCGATG
CAGATCCGGAACATAATGGTGCAGGGCGCTGACTTCCGCGTTTCCAGACTTTACGAAACACGGAAACCGA
AGACCATTCATGTTGTTGCTCAGGTCGCAGACGTTTTGCAGCAGCAGTCGCTTCACGTTCGCTCGCGTAT
CGGTGATTCATTCTGCTAACCAGTAAGGCAACCCCGCCAGCCTAGCCGGGTCCTCAACGACAGGAGCACG
ATCATGCGCACCCGTGGCCAGGACCCAACGCTGCCCGAGATGCGCCGCGTGCGGCTGCTGGAGATGGCGG
ACGCGATGGATATGTTCTGCCAAGGGTTGGTTTGCGCATTCACAGTTCTCCGCAAGAATTGATTGGCTCC
AATTCTTGGAGTGGTGAATCCGTTAGCGAGGTGCCGCCGGCTTCCATTCAGGTCGAGGTGGCCCGGCTCC
ATGCACCGCGACGCAACGCGGGGAGGCAGACAAGGTATAGGGCGGCGCCTACAATCCATGCCAACCCGTT
CCATGTGCTCGCCGAGGCGGCATAAATCGCCGTGACGATCAGCGGTCCAATGATCGAAGTTAGGCTGGTA
AGAGCCGCGAGCGATCCTTGAAGCTGTCCCTGATGGTCGTCATCTACCTGCCTGGACAGCATGGCCTGCA
ACGCGGGCATCCCGATGCCGCCGGAAGCGAGAAGAATCATAATGGGGAAGGCCATCCAGCCTCGCGTCGC
GAACGCCAGCAAGACGTAGCCCAGCGCGTCGGCCGCCATGCCGGCGATAATGGCCTGCTTCTCGCCGAAA
CGTTTGGTGGCGGGACCAGTGACGAAGGCTTGAGCGAGGGCGTGCAAGATTCCGAATACCGCAAGCGACA
GGCCGATCATCGTCGCGCTCCAGCGAAAGCGGTCCTCGCCGAAAATGACCCAGAGCGCTGCCGGCACCTG
TCCTACGAGTTGCATGATAAAGAAGACAGTCATAAGTGCGGCGACGATAGTCATGCCCCGCGCCCACCGG
AAGGAGCTGACTGGGTTGAAGGCTCTCAAGGGCATCGGTCGAGATCCCGGTGCCTAATGAGTGAGCTAAC
TTACATTAATTGCGTTGCGCTCACTGCCCGCTTTCCAGTCGGGAAACTGTCGTGCCAGCTGCATTAATGA
ATCGGCCAACGCGCGGGGAGAGGCGGTTTGCGTATTGGGCGCCAGGGTGGTTTTTCTTTTCACCAGTGAG
ACGGGCAACAGCTGATTGCCCTTCACCGCCTGGCCCTGAGAGAGTTGCAGCAAGCGGTCCACGCTGGTTT
GCCCCAGCAGGCGAAAATCCTGTTTGATGGTGGTTAACGGCGGGATATAACATGAGCTGTCTTCGGTATC
GTCGTATCCCACTACCGAGATATCCGCACCAACGCGCAGCCCGGACTCGGTAATGGCGCGCATTGCGCCC
AGCGCCATCTGATCGTTGGCAACCAGCATCGCAGTGGGAACGATGCCCTCATTCAGCATTTGCATGGTTT
GTTGAAAACCGGACATGGCACTCCAGTCGCCTTCCCGTTCCGCTATCGGCTGAATTTGATTGCGAGTGAG
ATATTTATGCCAGCCAGCCAGACGCAGACGCGCCGAGACAGAACTTAATGGGCCCGCTAACAGCGCGATT
TGCTGGTGACCCAATGCGACCAGATGCTCCACGCCCAGTCGCGTACCGTCTTCATGGGAGAAAATAATAC
TGTTGATGGGTGTCTGGTCAGAGACATCAAGAAATAACGCCGGAACATTAGTGCAGGCAGCTTCCACAGC
AATGGCATCCTGGTCATCCAGCGGATAGTTAATGATCAGCCCACTGACGCGTTGCGCGAGAAGATTGTGC
ACCGCCGCTTTACAGGCTTCGACGCCGCTTCGTTCTACCATCGACACCACCACGCTGGCACCCAGTTGAT
CGGCGCGAGATTTAATCGCCGCGACAATTTGCGACGGCGCGTGCAGGGCCAGACTGGAGGTGGCAACGCC
AATCAGCAACGACTGTTTGCCCGCCAGTTGTTGTGCCACGCGGTTGGGAATGTAATTCAGCTCCGCCATC
GCCGCTTCCACTTTTTCCCGCGTTTTCGCAGAAACGTGGCTGGCCTGGTTCACCACGCGGGAAACGGTCT
GATAAGAGACACCGGCATACTCTGCGACATCGTATAACGTTACTGGTTTCACATTCACCACCCTGAATTG
ACTCTCTTCCGGGCGCTATCATGCCATACCGCGAAAGGTTTTGCGCCATTCGATGGTGTCCGGGATCTCG
ACGCTCTCCCTTATGCGACTCCTGCATTAGGAAGCAGCCCAGTAGTAGGTTGAGGCCGTTGAGCACCGCC
GCCGCAAGGAATGGTGCATGCAAGGAGATGGCGCCCAACAGTCCCCCGGCCACGGGGCCTGCCACCATAC
CCACGCCGAAACAAGCGCTCATGAGCCCGAAGTGGCGAGCCCGATCTTCCCCATCGGTGATGTCGGCGAT
ATAGGCGCCAGCAACCGCACCTGTGGCGCCGGTGATGCCGGCCACGATGCGTCCGGCGTAGAGGATCGAG
ATCTCGATCCCGCGAAATTAATACGACTCACTATAGGGGAATTGTGAGCGGATAACAATTCCCCTCTAGA
AATAATTTTGTTTAACTTTAAGAAGGAGATATACCATGATTTCTAATGAAGAACAAACACCTCTTCTTAA
AAAGATTAACCCAACCGAATCTACTTCCAAAGCAGAAGAAAATGAAAAAGTTGATTCAAAAGTGAAAGCT
TTCAAGAAACCATTGAGTGTATTTAAAGGCCCCTTACTACACATCAGCCCAGCAGAAGAACTGTACTTTG
GAAGTACAGAATCCGGAGAGAAGAAAACCTTAATAGTGTTGACAAATGTAACTAAAAATATAGTGGCATT
TAAGGTGAGAACAACAGCTCCAGAAAAATACAGAGTCAAGCCAAGCAATAGCAGCTGTGACCCGGGTGCA
TCAGTGGATATAGTTGTGTCTCCCCATGGGGGTTTAACAGTCTCTGCCCAAGACGATTTTGACATAATGG
CTGCAGAAATGGAACAGTCATCTGGCACAGGCCCAGCAGAATTAACTCAGTTTTGGAAAGAAGTTCCCAG
AAACAAAGTGATGGAACATAGGTTAAGATGCCATACTGTTGAAAGCAGTAAACCAAACACTCTTACGTTA
AAAGACAATGCTTTCAATATGTCAGATAAAACCAGTGAAGATATATGTCTACAACTCAGTCGTTTACTAG
AAAGCAATAGGAAGCTTGAAGACCAAGTTCAGCGTCATCATCATCATCATCACTGAAGATCCGGCTGCTA
ACAAAGCCCGAAAGGAAGCTGAGTTGGCTGCTGCCACCGCTGAGCAATAACTAGCATAACCCCTTGGGGC
CTCTAAACGGGTCTTGAGGGGTTTTTTGCTGAAAGGAGGAACTATATCCGGATATCCCGCAAGAGGCCCG
GCAGTACCGGCATAACCAAGCCTATGCCTACAGCATCCAGGGTGACGGTGCCGAGGATGACGATGAGCGC
ATTGTTAGATTTCATACACGGTGCCTGACTGCGTTAGCAATTTAACTGTGATAAACTACCGCATTAAAGC
TTATCGATGATAAGCTGTCAAACATGAGAATTCTTGAAGACGAAAGGGCCTCGTGATACGCCTATTTTTA
TAGGTTAATGTCATGATAATAATGGTTTCTTAGACGTCAGGTGGCACTTTTCGGGGAAATGTGCGCGGAA
CCCCTATTTGTTTATTTTTCTAAATACATTCAAATATGTATCCGCTCATGAGACAATAACCCTGATAAAT
GCTTCAATAATATTGAAAAAGGAAGAGTATGAGTATTCAACATTTCCGTGTCGCCCTTATTCCCTTTTTT
GCGGCATTTTGCCTTCCTGTTTTTGCTCACCCAGAAACGCTGGTGAAAGTAAAAGATGCTGAAGATCAGT
TGGGTGCACGAGTGGGTTACATCGAACTGGATCTCAACAGCGGTAAGATCCTTGAGAGTTTTCGCCCCGA
AGAACGTTTTCCAATGATGAGCACTTTTAAAGTTCTGCTATGTGGCGCGGTATTATCCCGTGTTGACGCC
GGGCAAGAGCAACTCGGTCGCCGCATACACTATTCTCAGAATGACTTGGTTGAGTACTCACCAGTCACAG
AAAAGCATCTTACGGATGGCATGACAGTAAGAGAATTATGCAGTGCTGCCATAACCATGAGTGATAACAC
TGCGGCCAACTTACTTCTGACAACGATCGGAGGACCGAAGGAGCTAACCGCTTTTTT
Features (pLannotate 1.2.2; 20 found; start..end, strand, type, name):
    583..1171    +  rep_origin     ori: high-copy-number ColE1/pMB1/pBR322/pUC origin of replication
   1357..1496    -  misc_feature   bom: basis of mobility region from pBR322
   1598..1789    -  CDS            rop: Rop protein, which maintains plasmids at low copy number; rop
   1806..2186    +  CDS            YPB1_ECOLX: Protein predicted: Swiss-Prot protein existence level 4. From Escherichia coli.
   2428..3052    -  CDS            TcR (fragment): tetracycline efflux protein; tet; confers resistance to tetracycline
   3067..3088    -  protein_bind   CAP binding site: CAP binding activates transcription in the presence of cAMP. E. coli catabolite activator protein
   3101..4182    -  CDS            lacI: lac repressor; lacI; The lac repressor binds to the lac operator to inhibit transcription in E. coli. This inhibition can be relieved by adding lactose or isopropyl-β-D-thiogalactopyranoside (IPTG).
   4183..4260    -  promoter       lacI promoter: lacI
   4268..4547    -  CDS            TcR (fragment): tetracycline efflux protein; tet; confers resistance to tetracycline
   4569..4587    +  promoter       T7 promoter: promoter for bacteriophage T7 RNA polymerase
   4588..4612    +  protein_bind   lac operator: The lac repressor binds to the lac operator to inhibit transcription in E. coli. This inhibition can be relieved by adding lactose or isopropyl-β-D-thiogalactopyranoside (IPTG). lac repressor encoded by lacI
   4627..4649    +  RBS            RBS: efficient ribosome binding site from bacteriophage T7 gene 10 (Olins and Rangwala, 1989)
   4659..5285    +  CDS            MOSPD2 (fragment): MSPD2_HUMAN - Experimental evidence at protein level: Swiss-Prot protein existence level 1. Endoplasmic reticulum-anchored receptor which modulates interorganelle contacts by interacting with other organelle-bound proteins via their FFAT motif (PubMed:29858488). Might have a more important role in endoplasmic reticulum and endosomes contacts (PubMed:29858488). Promotes migration of primary monocytes and neutrophils, in response to various chemokines (PubMed:28137892). From Homo sapiens (Human).
   5286..5302    +  CDS            capTEV™ (fragment): composite tag for in vivo biotinylation, TEV protease cleavage, and 6xHis tagging
   5314..5363    +  CDS            SET1 (fragment): solubility-enhancement tag derived from T7 phage gene 10B
   5371..5418    +  terminator     T7 terminator: transcription terminator for bacteriophage T7 RNA polymerase
   5441..5545    -  CDS            TcR (fragment): tetracycline efflux protein; tet; confers resistance to tetracycline
   5593..5621    -  promoter       tet promoter: E. coli promoter for tetracycline efflux protein gene
   5734..5838    +  promoter       AmpR promoter: bla
   5839..412     +  CDS            AmpR (across the origin): β-lactamase; bla; confers resistance to ampicillin, carbenicillin, and related antibiotics
