[The description below was written by a language model from this plasmid's Addgene catalogue record and pLannotate feature annotations shown in this document.]
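Description:
pET15b MOSPD2 RD/LD [282-490] is a bacterial expression plasmid built on the Novagen pET-15b backbone, about 6.3 kb in total, for producing a mutant fragment of human MOSPD2 (motile sperm domain containing 2) in E. coli. It replicates from a pBR322/ColE1-type origin accompanied by the bom mobility region and the rop gene. The catalogue lists it as high copy, although rop normally moderates copy number. Selection is by ampicillin through the β-lactamase gene and its own promoter. The tetracycline-resistance fragments and tet promoter annotated around the expression cassette are non-functional remnants of the pBR322 ancestry.

The 627 bp insert encodes residues 282 to 490 of MOSPD2, covering the MSP domain, and carries the R404D/L406D double substitution, which the record states abolishes binding to FFAT motifs. Transcription is driven by a T7 promoter followed by a lac operator, with translation initiated from the T7 gene 10 ribosome binding site and transcription ended by the T7 terminator. The plasmid-borne lacI gene supplies repressor, so expression is held off until IPTG induction in a host that provides T7 RNA polymerase. A 6xHis tag is fused to the C terminus of the insert. The short "capTEV" match immediately downstream of the coding sequence most likely reflects this His stretch, and the small "SET1" hit after it is probably residual vector sequence rather than a deliberate fusion.

MOSPD2 is an endoplasmic reticulum-anchored receptor that tethers other organelles by recognising FFAT motifs. The record supports use of this construct for purifying a binding-deficient MSP domain, which would serve naturally as a negative control alongside the wild-type domain in interaction studies.
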