Addgene plasmid #186470: pET15b MOSPD2 RD/LD [282-490]
Purpose: Expression of human MOSPD2 (MSP domain from residue 282 to 490; mutant R404D/L406D, unable to bind FFAT motifs), fused to a 6HIS tag, in bacteria
Depositing lab: Catherine Tomasetto. Depositing organization: Institut de Genetique et de Biologie Moleculaire et Cellulaire (IGBMC). Publication: Identification of MOSPD2, a novel scaffold for endoplasmic reticulum membrane contact sites. Di Mattia T, Wilhelm LP, Ikhlef S, Wendling C, Spehner D, Nomine Y, Giordano F, Mathelin C, Drin G, Tomasetto C, Alpy F. EMBO Rep. 2018 Jul;19(7). pii: embr.201745453. doi: 10.15252/embr.201745453. Epub 2018 Jun 1. PubMed 29858488.
Backbone
  Vector backbone: pET-15b
  Backbone manufacturer: Novagen (EMD Millipore)
  Backbone size w/o insert (bp): 5708
  Total vector size (bp): 6291
  Vector type: Bacterial Expression
Growth in bacteria
  Bacterial resistance: Ampicillin, 100 μg/mL
  Growth temperature: 37°C
  Growth strain: DH5alpha
  Copy number: High Copy
Gene/Insert
  Gene/Insert name: MOSPD2 motile sperm domain containing 2
  Species: H. sapiens (human)
  Insert size (bp): 627
  Mutation: MSP domain [282-490]
  GenBank ID: NM_152581
  Entrez Gene: MOSPD2
  Tag / fusion protein: 6HIS (C terminal on insert)
Terms and licenses: Academic/Nonprofit Terms; Industry Terms: Not Available to Industry
How to cite: pET15b MOSPD2 RD/LD [282-490] was a gift from Catherine Tomasetto (Addgene plasmid # 186470 ; http://n2t.net/addgene:186470 ; RRID:Addgene_186470)
